>Addgene plasmid #130157 | pRDAX-409 FLAG Venus210[1] Stuffer/InteinD Venus210[2] | depositor full sequence | sequence record 249535 | Full Sequence
TAGTTATTAATAGTAATCAATTACGGGGTCATTAGTTCATAGCCCATATATGGAGTTCCGCGTTACATAA
CTTACGGTAAATGGCCCGCCTGGCTGACCGCCCAACGACCCCCGCCCATTGACGTCAATAATGACGTATG
TTCCCATAGTAACGCCAATAGGGACTTTCCATTGACGTCAATGGGTGGAGTATTTACGGTAAACTGCCCA
CTTGGCAGTACATCAAGTGTATCATATGCCAAGTACGCCCCCTATTGACGTCAATGACGGTAAATGGCCC
GCCTGGCATTATGCCCAGTACATGACCTTATGGGACTTTCCTACTTGGCAGTACATCTACGTATTAGTCA
TCGCTATTACCATGGTGATGCGGTTTTGGCAGTACATCAATGGGCGTGGATAGCGGTTTGACTCACGGGG
ATTTCCAAGTCTCCACCCCATTGACGTCAATGGGAGTTTGTTTTGGCACCAAAATCAACGGGACTTTCCA
AAATGTCGTAACAACTCCGCCCCATTGACGCAAATGGGCGGTAGGCGTGTACGGTGGGAGGTCTATATAA
GCAGAGCTGGTTTAGTGAACCGTCAGATCCGCTAGCGCTACCGGACTCAGATCTCGAGCTCAAGCTTCGA
ATTCGCCACCATGGACTACAAAGACGATGACGATAAAGGAAGTGTGTCAAAGGGAGAAGAGTTGTTTACC
GGTGTTGTTCCCATACTGGTGGAACTGGATGGTGACGTCAATGGACACAAGTTTAGCGTTTCTGGCGAAG
GAGAAGGCGATGCTACCTATGGCAAACTGACCCTCAAACTGATCTGTACGACTGGAAAGTTGCCTGTACC
TTGGCCAACACTGGTCACAACCTTGGGCTATGGGCTGCAATGCTTTGCCCGTTATCCTGATCACATGAAG
CAACATGACTTCTTTAAGTCTGCTATGCCAGAGGGATATGTGCAGGAACGGACTATCTTCTTCAAGGACG
ACGGCAACTACAAGACGAGAGCTGAGGTGAAATTTGAGGGTGACACACTGGTGAATCGCATAGAGCTGAA
AGGCATCGACTTCAAAGAAGATGGGAATATTCTCGGGCATAAACTCGAGTACAACTACAATTCCCACAAC
GTGTACATCACTGCCGATAAGCAGAAGAATGGGATTAAGGCGAACTTCAAGATCCGACACAACATCGAGG
ATGGTGGGGTCCAGCTTGCCGACCATTATCAGCAGAACACACCCATTGGGGATGGACCAGTCCTGTTGCC
GGATAACCACTACCTCAGTTACCAGAGCAAACTGTCCAAAGGTTGCTTGGCTGGAGATTCTCTCGTTACC
CTCGTGGATAGTGGGCTTCAAGTCCCCATTAAGGAACTGGTTGGCAAAAGCGGGTTTGCAGTATGGGCTC
TGAATGAGGCCACTATGCAGCTGGAGAAAGCCATAGTGTCCAATGCCTTCTCAACAGGGATCAAACCCCT
GTTCACCCTCACTACGAGACTGGGAAGGAAGATACGAGCTACAGGCAATCACAAGTTCCTGACCATTAAC
GGCTGGAAACGGCTTGATGAGCTGACACCTAAGGAACATCTGGCACTTCCACGCAATCTCCCGAGTTCAG
GCACCTTGGCGAAGTCCGACATCTATTGGGACGAAATCGTCAGCATTGAGTACTCTGGAGAGGAAGAGGT
GTTTGACCTGACTGTGCCTGGTCTGCACAACTTTGTGGCCAACAACATCATCGTCCATAACAGCGATCCC
AATGAGAAGAGGGACCATATGGTACTGCTCGAATTCGTGACTGCAGCAGGCATTACCCTTGGGATGGATG
AACTTTATAAGACTGGTGATTACAAGGATGACGATGACAAGTAAGCGGCCGCGACTCTAGATCATAATCA
GCCATACCACATTTGTAGAGGTTTTACTTGCTTTAAAAAACCTCCCACACCTCCCCCTGAACCTGAAACA
TAAAATGAATGCAATTGTTGTTGTTAACTTGTTTATTGCAGCTTATAATGGTTACAAATAAAGCAATAGC
ATCACAAATTTCACAAATAAAGCATTTTTTTCACTGCATTCTAGTTGTGGTTTGTCCAAACTCATCAATG
TATCTTAAGGCGTAAATTGTAAGCGTTAATATTTTGTTAAAATTCGCGTTAAATTTTTGTTAAATCAGCT
CATTTTTTAACCAATAGGCCGAAATCGGCAAAATCCCTTATAAATCAAAAGAATAGACCGAGATAGGGT
[37 nt withheld, positions 2240-2276]
AAAGAACGTGGACTCCAACGTCAAAGG
[49 nt withheld, positions 2304-2352]
T
[91 nt withheld, positions 2354-2444]
G
[124 nt withheld, positions 2446-2569]
CAGGTGGCACTTTTCGGGGAAATGTGCGCGGAACCCCTATTTGTTTATTTTTCTAAATACATTCAAATAT
GTATCCGCTCATGAGACAATAACCCTGATAAATGCTTCAATAATATTGAAAAAGGAAGAGTCCTGAGGCG
GAAAGAACCAGCTGTGGAATGTGTGTCAGTTAGGGTGTGGAAAGTCCCCAGGCTCCCCAGCAGGCAGAAG
TATGCAAAGCATGCATCTCAATTAGTCAGCAACCAGGTGTGGAAAGTCCCCAGGCTCCCCAGCAGGCAGA
AGTATGCAAAGCATGCATCTCAATTAGTCAGCAACCATAGTCCCGCCCCTAACTCCGCCCATCCCGCCCC
TAACTCCGCCCAGTTCCGCCCATTCTCCGCCCCATGGCTGACTAATTTTTTTTATTTATGCAGAGGCCGA
GGCCGCCTCGGCCTCTGAGCTATTCCAGAAGTAGTGAGGAGGCTTTTTTGGAGGCCTAGGCTTTTGCAAA
GATCGATCAAGAGACAGGATGAGGATCGTTTCGCATGATTGAACAAGATGGATTGCACGCAGGTTCTCCG
GCCGCTTGGGTGGAGAGGCTATTCGGCTATGACTGGGCACAACAGACAATCGGCTGCTCTGATGCCGCCG
TGTTCCGGCTGTCAGCGCAGGGGCGCCCGGTTCTTTTTGTCAAGACCGACCTGTCCGGTGCCCTGAATGA
ACTGCAAGACGAGGCAGCGCGGCTATCGTGGCTGGCCACGACGGGCGTTCCTTGCGCAGCTGTGCTCGAC
GTTGTCACTGAAGCGGGAAGGGACTGGCTGCTATTGGGCGAAGTGCCGGGGCAGGATCTCCTGTCATCTC
ACCTTGCTCCTGCCGAGAAAGTATCCATCATGGCTGATGCAATGCGGCGGCTGCATACGCTTGATCCGGC
TACCTGCCCATTCGACCACCAAGCGAAACATCGCATCGAGCGAGCACGTACTCGGATGGAAGCCGGTCTT
GTCGATCAGGATGATCTGGACGAAGAGCATCAGGGGCTCGCGCCAGCCGAACTGTTCGCCAGGCTCAAGG
CGAGCATGCCCGACGGCGAGGATCTCGTCGTGACCCATGGCGATGCCTGCTTGCCGAATATCATGGTGGA
AAATGGCCGCTTTTCTGGATTCATCGACTGTGGCCGGCTGGGTGTGGCGGACCGCTATCAGGACATAGCG
TTGGCTACCCGTGATATTGCTGAAGAGCTTGGCGGCGAATGGGCTGACCGCTTCCTCGTGCTTTACGGTA
TCGCCGCTCCCGATTCGCAGCGCATCGCCTTCTATCGCCTTCTTGACGAGTTCTTCTGAGCGGGACTCTG
GGGTTCGAAATGACCGACCAAGCGACGCCCAACCTGCCATCACGAGATTTCGATTCCACCGCCGCCTTCT
ATGAAAGGTTGGGCTTCGGAATCGTTTTCCGGGACGCCGGCTGGATGATCCTCCAGCGCGGGGATCTCAT
GCTGGAGTTCTTCGCCCACCCTAGGGGGAGGCTAACTGAAACACGGAAGGAGACAATACCGGAAGGAACC
CGCGCTATGACGGCAATAAAAAGACAGAATAAAACGCACGGTGTTGGGTCGTTTGTTCATAAACGCGGGG
TTCGGTCCCAGGGCTGGCACTCTGTCGATACCCCACCGAGACCCCATTGGGGCCAATACGCCCGCGTTTC
TTCCTTTTCCCCACCCCACCCCCCAAGTTCGGGTGAAGGCCCAGGGCTCGCAGCCAACGTCGGGGCGGCA
GGCCCTGCCATAGCCTCAGGTTACTCATATATACTTTAGATTGATTTAAAACTTCATTTTTAATTTAAAA
GGATCTAGGTGAAGATCCTTTTTGATAATCTCATGACCAAAATCCCTTAACGTGAGTTTTCGTTCCACTG
AGCGTCAGACCCCGTAGAAAAGATCAAAGGATCTTCTTGAGATCCTTTTTTTCTGCGCGTAATCTGCTGC
TTGCAAACAAAAAAACCACCGCTACCAGCGGTGGTTTGTTTGCCGGATCAAGAGCTACCAACTCTTTTTC
CGAAGGTAACTGGCTTCAGCAGAGCGCAGATACCAAATACTGTCCTTCTAGTGTAGCCGTAGTTAGGCCA
CCACTTCAAGAACTCTGTAGCACCGCCTACATACCTCGCTCTGCTAATCCTGTTACCAGTGGCTGCTGCC
AGTGGCGATAAGTCGTGTCTTACCGGGTTGGACTCAAGACGATAGTTACCGGATAAGGCGCAGCGGTCGG
GCTGAACGGGGGGTTCGTGCACACAGCCCAGCTTGGAGCGAACGACCTACACCGAACTGAGATACCTACA
GCGTGAGCTATGAGAAAGCGCCACGCTTCCCGAAGGGAGAAAGGCGGACAGGTATCCGGTAAGCGGCAGG
GTCGGAACAGGAGAGCGCACGAGGGAGCTTCCAGGGGGAAACGCCTGGTATCTTTATAGTCCTGTCGGGT
TTCGCCACCTCTGACTTGAGCGTCGATTTTTGTGATGCTCGTCAGGGGGGCGGAGCCTATGGAAAAACGC
CAGCAACGCGGCCTTTTTACGGTTCCTGGCCTTTTGCTGGCCTTTTGCTCACATGTTCTTTCCTGCGTTA
TCCCCTGATTCTGTGGATAACCGTATTACCGCCATGCAT
Features (pLannotate 1.2.2; 19 found; start..end, strand, type, name):
     61..364     +  enhancer       CMV enhancer: human cytomegalovirus immediate early enhancer
    365..568     +  promoter       CMV promoter: human cytomegalovirus (CMV) immediate early promoter
    591..634     +  misc_feature   MCS (fragment): multiple cloning site
    643..667     +  CDS            3xFLAG (fragment): three tandem FLAG® epitope tags
    677..1300    +  CDS            (3-F)Tyr-EGFP (fragment): (3-F)Tyr-EGFP is a basic (constitutively fluorescent) green fluorescent protein published in 2004, derived from Aequorea victoria.
   1301..1630    +  CDS            dnaB (fragment): DNAB_SYNY3 - Experimental evidence at protein level: Swiss-Prot protein existence level 1. Participates in initiation and elongation during chromosome replication; it exhibits DNA-dependent ATPase activity. From Synechocystis sp. (strain PCC 6803 / Kazusa).
   1616..1744    +  CDS            dnaB (fragment): DNAB_SYNY3 - Experimental evidence at protein level: Swiss-Prot protein existence level 1. Participates in initiation and elongation during chromosome replication; it exhibits DNA-dependent ATPase activity. From Synechocystis sp. (strain PCC 6803 / Kazusa).
   1745..1831    +  CDS            roGFP1-R1 (fragment): roGFP1-R1 is a basic (constitutively fluorescent) long stokes shift fluorescent protein published in 2004, derived from Aequorea victoria.
   1838..1861    +  CDS            FLAG: FLAG® epitope tag, followed by an enterokinase cleavage site
   1880..1963    +  CDS            large T antigen (fragment): large T antigen from SV40 (simian virus 40)
   1986..2107    +  polyA_signal   SV40 poly(A) signal: SV40 polyadenylation signal
   2141..2569    -  rep_origin     f1 ori (sequence partly withheld): f1 bacteriophage origin of replication; arrow indicates direction of (+) strand synthesis
   2596..2700    +  promoter       AmpR promoter: bla
   2702..3059    +  promoter       SV40 promoter: SV40 enhancer and early promoter
   3094..3888    +  CDS            NeoR/KanR: aminoglycoside phosphotransferase from Tn5; aph(3')-II (or nptII); confers resistance to neomycin, kanamycin, and G418 (Geneticin®)
   3909..4061    +  CDS            ble (fragment): BLE_KLEPN - Experimental evidence at protein level: Swiss-Prot protein existence level 1. Binding protein with a strong affinity to the bleomycin family of antibiotics. Binds to CL990; an antimitotic-antibiotic compound. From Klebsiella pneumoniae.
   4120..4167    +  polyA_signal   HSV TK poly(A) signal: herpes simplex virus thymidine kinase polyadenylation signal (Cole and Stacy, 1985)
   4258..4274    -  polyA_signal   bGH poly(A) signal (fragment): bovine growth hormone polyadenylation signal
   4496..5084    +  rep_origin     ori: high-copy-number ColE1/pMB1/pBR322/pUC origin of replication
