[The description below was written by a language model from this plasmid's Addgene catalogue record and pLannotate feature annotations shown in this document.]
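Description:
pRDAX-409 FLAG Venus210[1] Stuffer/InteinD Venus210[2] is a mammalian expression plasmid built on the Clontech pEGFP-N1 backbone and catalogued as a vector for protein–protein interaction assays based on bimolecular or trimolecular fluorescence complementation (BiFC/TriFC). It replicates at high copy in E. coli from a ColE1/pUC-type origin and also carries an f1 origin. Selection relies on the Tn5 NeoR/KanR gene, which sits behind tandem bacterial (bla) and SV40 early promoters and ends in an HSV TK polyadenylation signal. This gives kanamycin resistance in bacteria and would allow G418 selection in mammalian cells.

The payload is a single cassette driven by the CMV immediate-early enhancer and promoter and terminated by the SV40 poly(A) signal. After a remnant of the multiple cloning site, the annotation shows a FLAG-type epitope and then a long GFP-family segment, which the annotation software matched to EGFP relatives. By the plasmid name, this segment should be the large N-terminal Venus fragment split around residue 210. It is followed directly by two overlapping matches to Synechocystis DnaB, which fit the "Stuffer/InteinD" element of the name, since that protein hosts a well-known intein. Next come a short GFP-family segment (presumably the small C-terminal Venus fragment), a second FLAG tag and a short SV40 large T antigen fragment; the latter may be a nuclear localisation signal, though the record does not say so.

The name suggests that the intein-derived region acts as a replaceable placeholder between the two Venus halves. However, the cloning sites are listed as unknown and the record does not explain how the assay works. The catalogue gives mouse as the insert species, although Venus derives from Aequorea victoria GFP.
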