Addgene plasmid #130157: pRDAX-409 FLAG Venus210[1] Stuffer/InteinD Venus210[2]
Purpose: PPI (BiFC/TriFC) assay vector
Depositing lab: Gary Lewin. Depositing organization: Max-Delbrueck-Centrum fuer Molekulare Medizin (MDC).
Backbone
  Vector backbone: pEGFP-N1 U55762 Clontech
  Vector type: Mammalian Expression
Growth in bacteria
  Bacterial resistance: Kanamycin, 50 μg/mL
  Growth temperature: 37°C
  Growth strain: DH5alpha
  Copy number: High Copy
Gene/Insert
  Gene/Insert name: Venus
  Species: M. musculus (mouse)
  Cloning method: Restriction Enzyme; 5′ cloning site unknown (unknown if destroyed); 3′ cloning site unknown (unknown if destroyed)
Terms and licenses: Academic/Nonprofit Terms; Industry Terms: Not Available to Industry
How to cite: pRDAX-409 FLAG Venus210[1] Stuffer/InteinD Venus210[2] was a gift from Gary Lewin (Addgene plasmid # 130157 ; http://n2t.net/addgene:130157 ; RRID:Addgene_130157)
